>Addgene plasmid #229272 | pXTK035 [Origin_RK2-oriT_PartType3] | addgene full sequence | sequence record 464666 | Addgene NGS Result
TTGAGATCCTTTTTTTCTGCGCGTAATCTGCTGCTTGCAAACAAAAAAACCACCGCTACCAGCGGTGGTT
TGTTTGCCGGATCAAGAGCTACCAACTCTTTTTCCGAAGGTAACTGGCTTCAGCAGAGCGCAGATACCAA
ATACTGTTCTTCTAGTGTAGCCGTAGTTAGGCCACCACTTCAAGAACTCTGTAGCACCGCCTACATACCT
CGCTCTGCTAATCCTGTTACCAGTGGCTGCTGCCAGTGGCGATAAGTCGTGTCTTACCGGGTTGGACTCA
AGACGATAGTTACCGGATAAGGCGCAGCGGTCGGGCTGAACGGGGGGTTCGTGCACACAGCCCAGCTTGG
AGCGAACGACCTACACCGAACTGAGATACCTACAGCGTGAGCTATGAGAAAGCGCCACGCTTCCCGAAGG
GAGAAAGGCGGACAGGTATCCGGTAAGCGGCAGGGTCGGAACAGGAGAGCGCACGAGGGAGCTTCCAGGG
GGAAACGCCTGGTATCTTTATAGTCCTGTCGGGTTTCGCCACCTCTGACTTGAGCGTCGATTTTTGTGAT
GCTCGTCAGGGGGGCGGAGCCTATGGAAAAACGCCAGCAACGCGAGTCGGTCTCTCCCTGGAACTGACCC
CACAAGGCCCTAGCGTTTGCAATGCACCAGGTCATCATTGACCCAGGCGTGTTCCACCAGGCCGCTGCCT
CGCAACTCTTCGCAGGCTTCGCCGACCTGCTCGCGCCACTTCTTCACGCGGGTGGAATCCGATCCGCACA
TGAGGCGGAAGGTTTCCAGCTTGAGCGGGTACGGCTCCCGGTGCGAGCTGAAATAGTCGAACATCCGTCG
GGCCGTCGGCGACAGCTTGCGGTACTTCTCCCATATGAATTTCGTGTAGTGGTCGCCAGCAAACAGCACG
ACGATTTCCTCGTCGATCAGGACCTGGCAACGGGACGTTTTCTTGCCACGGTCCAGGACGCGGAAGCGGT
GCAGCAGCGACACCGATTCCAGGTGCCCAACGCGGTCGGACGTGAAGCCCATCGCCGTCGCCTGTAGGCG
CGACAGGCATTCCTCGGCCTTCGTGTAATACCGGCCATTGATCGACCAGCCCAGGTCCTGGCAAAGCTCG
TAGAACGTGAAGGTGATCGGCTCGCCGATAGGGGTGCGCTTCGCGTACTCCAACACCTGCTGCCACACCA
GTTCGTCATCGTCGGCCCGCAGCTCGACGCCGGTGTAGGTGATCTTCACGTCCTTGTTGACGTGGAAAAT
GACCTTGTTTTGCAGCGCCTCGCGCGGGATTTTCTTGTTGCGCGTGGTGAACAGGGCAGAGCGGGCCGTG
TCGTTTGGCATCGCTCGCATCGTGTCCGGCCACGGCGCAATATCGAACAAGGAAAGCTGCATTTCCTTGA
TCTGCTGCTTCGTGTGTTTCAGCAACGCGGCCTGCTTGGCCTCGCTGACCTGTTTTGCCAGGTCCTCGCC
GGCGGTTTTTCGCTTCTTGGTCGTCATAGTTCCTCGCGTGTCGATGGTCATCGACTTCGCCAAACCTGCC
GCCTCCTGTTCGAGACGACGCGAACGCTCCACGGCGGCCGATGGCGCGGGCAGGGCAGGGGGAGCCAGTT
GCACGCTGTCGCGCTCGATCTTGGCCGTAGCTTGCTGGACCATCGAGCCGACGGACTGGAAGGTTTCGCG
GGGCGCACGCATGACGGTGCGGCTTGCGATGGTTTCGGCATCCTCGGCGGAAAACCCCGCGTCGATCAGT
TCTTGCCTGTATGCCTTCCGGTCAAACGTCCGATTCATTCACCCTCCTTGCGGGATTGCCCCGACTCACG
CCGGGGCAATGTGCCCTTATTCCTGATTTGACCCGCCTGGTGCCTTGGTGTCCAGATAATCCACCTTATC
GGCAATGAAGTCGGTCCCGTAGACCGTCTGGCCGTCCTTCTCGTACTTGGTATTCCGAATCTTGCCCTGC
ACGAATACCAGCTCCGCGAAGTCGCTCTTCTTGATGGAGCGCATGGGGACGTGCTTGGCAATCACGCGCA
CCCCCCGGCCGTTTTAGCGGCTAAAAAAGTCATGGCTCTGCCCTCGGGCGGACCACGCCCATCATGACCT
TGCCAAGCTCGTCCTGCTTCTCTTCGATCTTCGCCAGCAGGGCGAGGATCGTGGCATCACCGAACCGCGC
CGTGCGCGGGTCGTCGGTGAGCCAGAGTTTCAGCAGGCCGCCCAGGCGGCCCAGGTCGCCATTGATGCGG
GCCAGCTCGCGGACGTGCTCATAGTCCACGACGCCCGTGATTTTGTAGCCCTGGCCGACGGCCAGCAGGT
AGGCCTACAGGCTCATGCCGGCCGCCGCCGCCTTTTCCTCAATCGCTCTTCGTTCGTCTGGAAGGCAGTA
CACCTTGATAGGTGGGCTGCCCTTCCTGGTTGGCTTGGTTTCATCAGCCATCCGCTTGCCCTCATCTGTT
ACGCCGGCGGTAGCCGGCCAGCCTCGCAGAGCAGGATTCCCGTTGAGCACCGCCAGGTGCGAATAAGGGA
CAGTGAAGAAGGAACACCCGCTCGCGGGTGGGCCTACTTCACCTATCCTGCCCGGCTGACGCCGTTGGAT
ACACCAAGGAAAGTCTACACGAACCCTTTGGCAAAATCCTGTATATCGTGCGAAAAAGGATGGATATACC
GAAAAAATCGCTATAATGACCCCGAAGCAGGGTTATGCAGCGGAAAAGATCCGTCGACCCTTTCCGACGC
TCACCGGGCTGGTTGCCCTCGCCGCTGGGCTGGCGGCCGTCTATGGCCCTGCAAACGCGCCAGAAACGCC
GTCGAAGCCGTGTGCGAGACACCGCGGCCGCCGGCGTTGTGGATACCTCGCGGAAAACTTGGCCCTCACT
GACAGATGAGGGGCGGACGTTGACACTTGAGGGGCCGACTCACCCGGCGCGGCGTTGACAGATGAGGGGC
AGGCTCGATTTCGGCCGGCGACGTGGAGCTGGCCAGCCTCGCAAATCGGCGAAAACGCCTGATTTTACGC
GAGTTTCCCACAGATGATGTGGACAAGCCTGGGGATAAGTGCCCTGCGGTATTGACACTTGAGGGGCGCG
ACTACTGACAGATGAGGGGCGCGATCCTTGACACTTGAGGGGCAGAGTGCTGACAGATGAGGGGCGCACC
TATTGACATTTGAGGGGCTGTCCACAGGCAGAAAATCCAGCATTTGCAAGGGTTTCCGCCCGTTTTTCGG
CCACCGCTAACCTGTCTTTTAACCTGCTTTTAAACCAATATTTATAAACCTTGTTTTTAACCAGGGCTGC
GCCCTGTGCGCGTGACCGCGCACGCCGAAGGGGGGTGCCCCCCCTTCTCGAACCCTCCCGGCCCGCTAAC
GCGGGCCTCCCATCCCCCCAGGGGCTGCGCCCCTCGGCCGCGAACGGCCTCACCCCAAAAATGGCAGCCT
GGCTGAGACCAGAGTAGCCCGCCTAATGAGCGGGCTTTTTTTTAATTCCCCTATTTGTTTATTTTTCTAA
ATACATTCAAATATGTATCCGCTCATGAGACAATAACCCTGATAAATGCTTCAATAATATTGAAAAAGGA
AGAGTATGAGCATTCAGCATTTTCGTGTGGCGCTGATTCCGTTTTTTGCGGCGTTTTGCCTGCCGGTGTT
TGCGCATCCGGAAACCCTGGTGAAAGTGAAAGATGCGGAAGATCAACTGGGTGCGCGCGTGGGCTATATT
GAACTGGATCTGAACAGCGGCAAAATTCTGGAATCTTTTCGTCCGGAAGAACGTTTTCCGATGATGAGCA
CCTTTAAAGTGCTGCTGTGCGGTGCGGTTCTGAGCCGTGTGGATGCGGGCCAGGAACAACTGGGCCGTCG
TATTCATTATAGCCAGAACGATCTGGTGGAATATAGCCCGGTGACCGAAAAACATCTGACCGATGGCATG
ACCGTGCGTGAACTGTGCAGCGCGGCGATTACCATGAGCGATAACACCGCGGCGAACCTGCTGCTGACGA
CCATTGGCGGTCCGAAAGAACTGACCGCGTTTCTGCATAACATGGGCGATCATGTGACCCGTCTGGATCG
TTGGGAACCGGAACTGAACGAAGCGATTCCGAACGATGAACGTGATACCACCATGCCGGCAGCAATGGCG
ACCACCCTGCGTAAACTGCTGACGGGTGAGCTGCTGACCCTGGCAAGCCGCCAGCAACTGATTGATTGGA
TGGAAGCGGATAAAGTGGCGGGTCCGCTGCTGCGTAGCGCGCTGCCGGCTGGCTGGTTTATTGCGGATAA
AAGCGGTGCGGGCGAACGTGGCAGCCGTGGCATTATTGCGGCGCTGGGCCCGGATGGTAAACCGAGCCGT
ATTGTGGTGATTTATACCACCGGCAGCCAGGCGACGATGGATGAACGTAACCGTCAGATTGCGGAAATTG
GCGCGAGCCTGATTAAACATTGGTAAACCGATACAATTAAAGGCTCCTTTTGGAGCCTTTTTTTTTGGAC
GACCCTTGTCAGATCAAAGGATCTTC
Features (pLannotate 1.2.2; 9 found; start..end, strand, type, name):
      1..589     +  rep_origin     ori: high-copy-number ColE1/pMB1/pBR322/pUC origin of replication
    640..1788    -  CDS            trfA: trans-acting replication protein that binds to and activates oriV
   1918..2022    -  CDS            traI (fragment): TRAI6_ECOLX - Experimental evidence at protein level: Swiss-Prot protein existence level 1. The initiation process of transfer DNA synthesis requires the interaction of at least three plasmid-specific components (TraH, I, and J) at the transfer origin resulting in the assembly of a specialised nucleoprotein complex - the relaxosome. Site- and strand-specific cleavage at the transfer origin is dependent on TraI and TraJ. From Escherichia coli.
   2060..2431    -  CDS            traJ: oriT-recognizing protein; traJ
   2464..2573    -  oriT           oriT: incP origin of transfer
   2726..3357    +  rep_origin     oriV: incP origin of replication
   3484..3575    +  promoter       AmpR promoter: bla
   3576..4433    +  CDS            bla: BLAT_ECOLX - Experimental evidence at protein level: Swiss-Prot protein existence level 1. TEM-type are the most prevalent beta-lactamases in enterobacteria; they hydrolyze the beta-lactam bond in susceptible beta-lactam antibiotics, thus conferring resistance to penicillins and cephalosporins. TEM-3 and TEM-4 are capable of hydrolyzing cefotaxime and ceftazidime. TEM-5 is capable of hydrolyzing ceftazidime. TEM-6 is capable of hydrolyzing ceftazidime and aztreonam. TEM-8/CAZ-2, TEM- 16/CAZ-7 and TEM-24/CAZ-6 are markedly active against ceftazidime. IRT- 4 shows resistance to beta-lactamase in
   4440..4479    +  terminator     fd terminator: central terminator from bacteriophage fd (Otsuka and Kunisawa, 1982)
