[The description below was written by a language model from this plasmid's Addgene catalogue record and pLannotate feature annotations shown in this document.]
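Description:
pXTK035 is a Golden Gate part plasmid from the XanthoMoClo modular cloning toolkit, which was developed for genetic engineering of the bacterial genera Xanthobacter and Roseixanthobacter. It is built on the pXTK part-storage backbone and carries a Type 3 part: a broad-host-range RK2 replication origin combined with an origin of transfer. The sequenced record is about 4.5 kb. For propagation in E. coli, the backbone supplies a ColE1/pUC-type origin and a bla (TEM beta-lactamase) cassette driven by its native AmpR promoter and followed by the fd phage terminator, giving ampicillin selection. The catalogue lists the plasmid as low copy, whereas the feature annotation describes the ColE1-type origin as high copy; the record does not resolve this difference.

The part itself consists of IncP (RK2) elements. oriV is the vegetative replication origin, and trfA encodes the trans-acting initiator protein that binds and activates oriV; together they form a minimal replicon able to function in a wide range of Gram-negative hosts. Next to these lie the IncP oriT, the complete traJ gene encoding the oriT-recognizing relaxosome protein, and a short fragment of traI. The oriT region allows a plasmid carrying it to be mobilized by conjugation from a donor strain that provides the remaining transfer functions in trans.

The plasmid has no expression payload of its own. It serves as a source module, from which the origin/oriT part is presumably released by Type IIS digestion and assembled with other toolkit parts into replicating, conjugatable vectors. The specific enzyme sites and overhangs are not stated in the record.
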