Addgene plasmid #229272: pXTK035 [Origin_RK2-oriT_PartType3]
Purpose: XanthoMoClo Golden Gate Part Plasmid for cloning, contains Origin_RK2-oriT_PartType3
Depositing lab: Michael Springer. Depositing organization: Harvard Medical School. Publication: XanthoMoClo horizontal line A Robust Modular Cloning Genetic Toolkit for the Genera Xanthobacter and Roseixanthobacter. Soltysiak MPM, Ory ALH, Lee AD, Christophersen CE, Jalihal AP, Springer M. ACS Synth Biol. 2025 Apr 18;14(4):1173-1190. doi: 10.1021/acssynbio.4c00806. Epub 2025 Mar 13. PubMed 40080684.
Backbone
  Vector backbone: pXTK
  Vector type: Bacterial Expression
Growth in bacteria
  Bacterial resistance: Ampicillin, 100 μg/mL
  Growth temperature: 37°C
  Growth strain: DH5alpha
  Copy number: Low Copy
Gene/Insert
  Gene/Insert name: RK2-oriT Origin (alt name: Origin_RK2-oriT_PartType3)
  Species: Escherichia coli
  Cloning method: Restriction Enzyme; 5′ cloning site unknown (unknown if destroyed)
Terms and licenses: Academic/Nonprofit Terms; Industry Terms: Not Available to Industry
How to cite: pXTK035 [Origin_RK2-oriT_PartType3] was a gift from Michael Springer (Addgene plasmid # 229272 ; http://n2t.net/addgene:229272 ; RRID:Addgene_229272)
